Addgene plasmid #18996: pcDNA4/HisMaxB-YAP1-T110A
Depositing lab: Marius Sudol. Depositing organization: Geisinger Health Center. Publication: Mst2 and Lats kinases regulate apoptotic function of Yes kinase-associated protein (YAP). Oka T, Mazack V, Sudol M. J Biol Chem. 2008 Oct 10;283(41):27534-27546. doi: 10.1074/jbc.M804380200. Epub 2008 Jul 17. PubMed 18640976.
Backbone
  Vector backbone: pcDNA4/HisMaxB
  Backbone manufacturer: Invitrogen
  Backbone size w/o insert (bp): 5300
  Vector type: Mammalian Expression
  Selectable markers: Zeocin
Growth in bacteria
  Bacterial resistance: Ampicillin, 100 μg/mL
  Growth temperature: 37°C
  Growth strain: DH5alpha
  Copy number: High Copy
Gene/Insert
  Gene/Insert name: Yes-kinase associated protein T110A mutant (alt names: YAP1, YAP65; YAP1 isoform, mutant)
  Species: H. sapiens (human)
  Insert size (bp): 1365
  Mutation: Threonine 110 changed to Alanine
  GenBank ID: NM_006106
  Entrez Gene: YAP1 (a.k.a. COB1, YAP, YAP-1, YAP2, YAP65, YKI)
  Tag / fusion protein: His (N terminal on backbone)
  Cloning method: Restriction Enzyme; 5′ cloning site KpnI (unknown if destroyed); 3′ cloning site XbaI (unknown if destroyed)
  Sequencing primers: 5′ T7; 3′ BGHR
Terms and licenses: Academic/Nonprofit Terms; Industry Terms: Not Available to Industry
How to cite: pcDNA4/HisMaxB-YAP1-T110A was a gift from Marius Sudol (Addgene plasmid # 18996 ; http://n2t.net/addgene:18996 ; RRID:Addgene_18996)
