[The description below was written by a language model from this plasmid's Addgene catalogue record.]
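Description:
pcDNA4/HisMaxB-YAP1-T110A is a mammalian expression plasmid built on the commercial pcDNA4/HisMaxB backbone (about 5.3 kb without insert). It is maintained as a high-copy plasmid in E. coli under ampicillin selection and carries a Zeocin marker that allows selection of transfected mammalian cells. The record provides no feature table and does not explicitly name the promoter or polyadenylation signal. However, the listed sequencing primers (T7 forward and BGH reverse) show that the cloning site lies between a T7 priming site and a bovine growth hormone terminator region, as is usual for pcDNA-series vectors.

The insert is a roughly 1.37 kb human YAP1 (Yes kinase-associated protein, also called YAP65) coding sequence, described as the YAP1 isoform, cloned between KpnI and XbaI sites. It carries a point mutation changing threonine 110 to alanine, which removes a hydroxyl-bearing residue and so prevents phosphorylation at that position. The backbone supplies an N-terminal polyhistidine tag, so the protein is expressed as a His-tagged fusion that can be detected or purified by metal-affinity methods.

The associated publication concerns how the Mst2 and Lats kinases regulate the apoptotic function of YAP. This suggests the construct serves as a phosphorylation-site mutant, compared with wild-type YAP1 and other site mutants in transfected mammalian cells to test how individual residues contribute to kinase-dependent control of YAP activity. The record does not state the specific role of T110.
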