>Addgene plasmid #18996 | pcDNA4/HisMaxB-YAP1-T110A | addgene partial sequence | sequence record 24934 | T7 5'-TAATACGACTCACTATAGGG-3'
TNCGTTACTTAGCTTAGCGCAGAGGCTTGGGGCAGCCGAGCGGCAGCCAGGCCCCGGCCCGGGTTTTCGG
TTCCAGAAGGGAGAGGAGCCCGCCAAGGCGCGCAAGAGAGCGGGCTGCCTCGCAGTCCGAGCCGGAGAGG
GAGCGCGAGCCGCGCCGGCCCCGGACGGCCTCCGAAACCATGGGGGGTTCTCATCATCATCATCATCATG
GTATGGCTAGCATGACTGGTGGACAGCAAATGGGTCGGGATCTGTACGACGATGACGATAAGGTACCTAA
GGATCCCGGGCAGCAGCCGCCGCCTCAACCGGCCCCCCAGGGCCAAGGGCAGCCGCCTTCGCAGCCCCCG
CAGGGGCAGGGCCCGCCGTCCGGACCCGGGCAACCGGCACCCGCGGCGACCCAGGCGGCGCCGCAGGCAC
CCCCCGCCGGGCATCAGATCGTGCACGTCCGCGGGGACTCGGAGACCGACCTGGAGGCGCTCTTCAACGC
CGTCATGAACCCCAAGACGGCCAACGTGCCCCAGACCGTGCCCATGAGGCTCCGGAAGCTGCCCGACTCC
TTCTTCAAGCCGCCGGAGCCCAAATCCCACTCCCGACAGGCCAGTGCTGATGCAGGCACTGCAGGAGCCC
TGACTCCACAGCATGTTCGANCTCATTCCTCTCCANCTTCTCTGCAGTTGGGAGCTGTTTCTCCTGGGAC
ACTGACCCCCACTGGAGTAGTCTCTGGCCNGCAGCTNCACCCACAGCTCANCATCTTCANAGTCTTTTTT
NAATNNCTNANGATNACTTNNCAGNAGGTGGGANTGNAAAAATTTTTTGGTCAAAATGTCTTANTCNTNN
ATTTCNANACTGC
